>Addgene plasmid #164097 | FH1-MGT#2-mCherry | depositor full sequence | sequence record 318400 | Full Sequence
TAATGCATCTAGAACAGCAGGGCCACCTCCTTCTCTCCCCCGCGGGCATGGGCCCCCACCCCCACTGCCG
GCAGAGTGCTGAGGACTCGTGCACCATGAGAACTTCTGACCATGAGAACTTTGACTTCCGGATTTGGGGG
ATCTGCCCAGGTGAACACAATGCAAGGGGCTGCATGACCTACCAGGACAGAACTTTCCCCAATTACAGGG
TGACTCACAGCCGCATTGGTGACTCACTTCAATGTGTCATTTCCGGCTGCTGTGTGTGAGCAGTGGACAC
GTGAGGGGGGGGTGGGTGAGAGAGACAGGCCACATTGTGCAACAGATCTCTAGAGCTTTTTCATCTTGCA
AAACTGAAACTGTATACCCATGGAACAACAGCTCCCTGCTCCCCTCCCCCTCAGCTCCTGGGTAGTGACA
TTTCTTGATTCTCAGTAAACTATCACAAGAACAAAAAACCAAACACCGCATATTCTCACTCATAGGTGGG
AATTGAACAATGAGATCACATGGACACAGGAAGGGGAATATCACACTCTGGGGACTGTGGTGGGGTGGGG
GGAGTGGGGAGGGATAGCACTGGGATGTCCCAAGAGAAGGGGAAGAGGGGGAGGTGTTAGAGAACTTGTG
TGTTCAACCGAAACATGATGAAAACAGGGAAAGCCCCCAAGATACCTGTCATTCCCGATGATGTCAGATT
CAGCAAATTCAATGATAACAAAACATTATGAAAAAATTAGTAATTAAAATAATACAGCAATGTGTATGAA
CAAAATAATCAATGAAAGTGAAACCTAATAGTAATTCCACAAACTTATTACAAAGCTATTAATTTAAAGA
GTAGTGGCAATTGAAAACCACAACCAACACCAGTGCTTACAGCAGCAATACTTTTACTCAGACTTCCTGT
TTCTGGAACTTGCCTTCTTTTTTGCTGTGTTTATACTTCCCTTGTCTGTGGTTAGATAAGTATAAAGCCC
TAGATCTAAGCTTCTCTGTCTTCCTCCCTCCCTCCCTTCCTCTTACTCTCATTCATTGTACACTAGTTTA
CTCCCTATCAGTGATAGAGAACGTATATCCAGTTTACTCCCTATCAGTGATAGAGAATTCATGTATGGCA
GGAAGAAGCGGAGACAGCGACGAAGAAAGCTTGGGGTGAGCAAGGGCGAGGAGGATAACATGGCCATCAT
CAAGGAGTTCATGCGCTTCAAGGTGCACATGGAGGGCTCCGTGAACGGCCACGAGTTCGAGATCGAGGGC
GAGGGCGAGGGCCGCCCCTACGAGGGCACCCAGACCGCCAAGCTGAAGGTGACCAAGGGTGGCCCCCTGC
CCTTCGCCTGGGACATCCTGTCCCCTCAGTTCATGTACGGCTCCAAGGCCTACGTGAAGCACCCCGCCGA
CATCCCCGACTACTTGAAGCTGTCCTTCCCCGAGGGCTTCAAGTGGGAGCGCGTGATGAACTTCGAGGAC
GGCGGCGTGGTGACCGTGACCCAGGACTCCTCCCTGCAGGACGGCGAGTTCATCTACAAGGTGAAGCTGC
GCGGCACCAACTTCCCCTCCGACGGCCCCGTAATGCAGAAGAAGACCATGGGCTGGGAGGCCTCCTCCGA
GCGGATGTACCCCGAGGACGGCGCCCTGAAGGGCGAGATCAAGCAGAGGCTGAAGCTGAAGGACGGCGGC
CACTACGACGCTGAGGTCAAGACCACCTACAAGGCCAAGAAGCCCGTGCAGCTGCCCGGCGCCTACAACG
TCAACATCAAGTTGGACATCACCTCCCACAACGAGGACTACACCATCGTGGAACAGTACGAACGCGCCGA
GGGCCGCCACTCCACCGGCGGCATGGACGAGCTATACAAGTAAACCGGTATCTAGATAACTGATCATAAT
CAGCCATACCACATTTGTAGAGGTTTTACTTGCTTTAAAAAACCTCCCACACGTACAAGTAAAGCGGCCG
CGACTCTACAATTCGATATCAAGCTTATCGATAATCAACCTCTGGATTACAAAATTTGTGAAAGATTGAC
TGGTATTCTTAACTATGTTGCTCCTTTTACGCTATGTGGATACGCTGCTTTAATGCCTTTGTATCATGCT
ATTGCTTCCCGTATGGCTTTCATTTTCTCCTCCTTGTATAAATCCTGGTTGCTGTCTCTTTATGAGGAGT
TGTGGCCCGTTGTCAGGCAACGTGGCGTGGTGTGCACTGTGTTTGCTGACGCAACCCCCACTGGTTGGGG
CATTGCCACCACCTGTCAGCTCCTTTCCGGGACTTTCGCTTTCCCCCTCCCTATTGCCACGGCGGAACTC
ATCGCCGCCTGCCTTGCCCGCTGCTGGACAGGGGCTCGGCTGTTGGGCACTGACAATTCCGTGGTGTTGT
CGGGGAAATCATCGTCCTTTCCTTGGCTGCTCGCCTGTGTTGCCACCTGGATTCTGCGCGGGACGTCCTT
CTGCTACGTCCCTTCGGCCCTCAATCCAGCGGACCTTCCTTCCCGCGGCCTGCTGCCGGCTCTGCGGCCT
CTTCCGCGTCTTCGCCTTCGCCCTCAGACGAGTCGGATCTCCCTTTGGGCCGCCTCCCCGCATCGATACC
GTCGACCTCGATCGAGGACCTAGAAAAACATGGAGCAATCACAAGTAGCAATACAGCAGCTACCAATGCT
GATTGTGCCTGGCTAGAAGCACAAGAGGAGGAGGAGGTGGGTTTTCCAGTCACACCTCAGGTACCTTTAA
GACCAATGACTTACAAGGCAGCTGTAGATCTTAGCCACTTTTTAAAAGAAAAGGGGGGACTGGAAGGGCT
AATTCACTCCCAACGAAGACAAGATATCCTTGATCTGTGGATCTACCACACACAAGGCTACTTCCCTGAT
TGGCAGAACTACACACCAGGGCCAGGGATCAGATATCCACTGACCTTTGGATGGTGCTACAAGCTAGTAC
CAGTTGAGCAAGAGAAGGTAGAAGAAGCCAATGAAGGAGAGAACACCCGCTTGTTACACCCTGTGAGCCT
GCATGGGATGGATGACCCGGAGAGAGAAGTATTAGAGTGGAGGTTTGACAGCCGCCTAGCATTTCATCAC
ATGGCCCGAGAGCTGCATCCGGACTGTACTGGGTCTCTCTGGTTAGACCAGATCTGAGCCTGGGAGCTCT
CTGGCTAACTAGGGAACCCACTGCTTAAGCCTCAATAAAGCTTGCCTTGAGTGCTTCAAGTAGTGTGTGC
CCGTCTGTTGTGTGACTCTGGTAACTAGAGATCCCTCAGACCCTTTTAGTCAGTGTGGAAAATCTCTAGC
AGGGCCCGTTTAAACCCGCTGATCAGCCTCGACTGTGCCTTCTAGTTGCCAGCCATCTGTTGTTTGCCCC
TCCCCCGTGCCTTCCTTGACCCTGGAAGGTGCCACTCCCACTGTCCTTTCCTAATAAAATGAGGAAATTG
CATCGCATTGTCTGAGTAGGTGTCATTCTATTCTGGGGGGTGGGGTGGGGCAGGACAGCAAGGGGGAGGA
TTGGGAAGACAATAGCAGGCATGCTGGGGATGCGGTGGGCTCTATGGCTTCTGAGGCGGAAAGAACCAGC
TGGGGCTCTAGGGGGTATCCCC
[124 nt withheld, positions 3593-3716]
C
[91 nt withheld, positions 3718-3808]
A
[49 nt withheld, positions 3810-3858]
CCTTTGACGTTGGAGTCCACGTTCTTT
[37 nt withheld, positions 3886-3922]
ACCCTATCTCGGTCTATTCTTTTGATTTATAAGGGATTTTGCCGATTTCGGCCTATTGGTTAAAAAATGA
GCTGATTTAACAAAAATTTAACGCGAATTAATTCTGTGGAATGTGTGTCAGTTAGGGTGTGGAAAGTCCC
CAGGCTCCCCAGCAGGCAGAAGTATGCAAAGCATGCATCTCAATTAGTCAGCAACCAGGTGTGGAAAGTC
CCCAGGCTCCCCAGCAGGCAGAAGTATGCAAAGCATGCATCTCAATTAGTCAGCAACCATAGTCCCGCCC
CTAACTCCGCCCATCCCGCCCCTAACTCCGCCCAGTTCCGCCCATTCTCCGCCCCATGGCTGACTAATTT
TTTTTATTTATGCAGAGGCCGAGGCCGCCTCTGCCTCTGAGCTATTCCAGAAGTAGTGAGGAGGCTTTTT
TGGAGGCCTAGGCTTTTGCAAAAAGCTCCCGGGAGCTTGTATATCCATTTTCGGATCTGATCAGCACGTG
TTGACAATTAATCATCGGCATAGTATATCGGCATAGTATAATACGACAAGGTGAGGAACTAAACCATGGC
CAAGTTGACCAGTGCCGTTCCGGTGCTCACCGCGCGCGACGTCGCCGGAGCGGTCGAGTTCTGGACCGAC
CGGCTCGGGTTCTCCCGGGACTTCGTGGAGGACGACTTCGCCGGTGTGGTCCGGGACGACGTGACCCTGT
TCATCAGCGCGGTCCAGGACCAGGTGGTGCCGGACAACACCCTGGCCTGGGTGTGGGTGCGCGGCCTGGA
CGAGCTGTACGCCGAGTGGTCGGAGGTCGTGTCCACGAACTTCCGGGACGCCTCCGGGCCGGCCATGACC
GAGATCGGCGAGCAGCCGTGGGGGCGGGAGTTCGCCCTGCGCGACCCGGCCGGCAACTGCGTGCACTTCG
TGGCCGAGGAGCAGGACTGACACGTGCTACGAGATTTCGATTCCACCGCCGCCTTCTATGAAAGGTTGGG
CTTCGGAATCGTTTTCCGGGACGCCGGCTGGATGATCCTCCAGCGCGGGGATCTCATGCTGGAGTTCTTC
GCCCACCCCAACTTGTTTATTGCAGCTTATAATGGTTACAAATAAAGCAATAGCATCACAAATTTCACAA
ATAAAGCATTTTTTTCACTGCATTCTAGTTGTGGTTTGTCCAAACTCATCAATGTATCTTATCATGTCTG
TATACCGTCGACCTCTAGCTAGAGCTTGGCGTAATCATGGTCATAGCTGTTTCCTGTGTGAAATTGTTAT
CCGCTCACAATTCCACACAACATACGAGCCGGAAGCATAAAGTGTAAAGCCTGGGGTGCCTAATGAGTGA
GCTAACTCACATTAATTGCGTTGCGCTCACTGCCCGCTTTCCAGTCGGGAAACCTGTCGTGCCAGCTGCA
TTAATGAATCGGCCAACGCGCGGGGAGAGGCGGTTTGCGTATTGGGCGCTCTTCCGCTTCCTCGCTCACT
GACTCGCTGCGCTCGGTCGTTCGGCTGCGGCGAGCGGTATCAGCTCACTCAAAGGCGGTAATACGGTTAT
CCACAGAATCAGGGGATAACGCAGGAAAGAACATGTGAGCAAAAGGCCAGCAAAAGGCCAGGAACCGTAA
AAAGGCCGCGTTGCTGGCGTTTTTCCATAGGCTCCGCCCCCCTGACGAGCATCACAAAAATCGACGCTCA
AGTCAGAGGTGGCGAAACCCGACAGGACTATAAAGATACCAGGCGTTTCCCCCTGGAAGCTCCCTCGTGC
GCTCTCCTGTTCCGACCCTGCCGCTTACCGGATACCTGTCCGCCTTTCTCCCTTCGGGAAGCGTGGCGCT
TTCTCATAGCTCACGCTGTAGGTATCTCAGTTCGGTGTAGGTCGTTCGCTCCAAGCTGGGCTGTGTGCAC
GAACCCCCCGTTCAGCCCGACCGCTGCGCCTTATCCGGTAACTATCGTCTTGAGTCCAACCCGGTAAGAC
ACGACTTATCGCCACTGGCAGCAGCCACTGGTAACAGGATTAGCAGAGCGAGGTATGTAGGCGGTGCTAC
AGAGTTCTTGAAGTGGTGGCCTAACTACGGCTACACTAGAAGAACAGTATTTGGTATCTGCGCTCTGCTG
AAGCCAGTTACCTTCGGAAAAAGAGTTGGTAGCTCTTGATCCGGCAAACAAACCACCGCTGGTAGCGGTG
GTTTTTTTGTTTGCAAGCAGCAGATTACGCGCAGAAAAAAAGGATCTCAAGAAGATCCTTTGATCTTTTC
TACGGGGTCTGACGCTCAGTGGAACGAAAACTCACGTTAAGGGATTTTGGTCATGAGATTATCAAAAAGG
ATCTTCACCTAGATCCTTTTAAATTAAAAATGAAGTTTTAAATCAATCTAAAGTATATATGAGTAAACTT
GGTCTGACAGTTACCAATGCTTAATCAGTGAGGCACCTATCTCAGCGATCTGTCTATTTCGTTCATCCAT
AGTTGCCTGACTCCCCGTCGTGTAGATAACTACGATACGGGAGGGCTTACCATCTGGCCCCAGTGCTGCA
ATGATACCGCGAGACCCACGCTCACCGGCTCCAGATTTATCAGCAATAAACCAGCCAGCCGGAAGGGCCG
AGCGCAGAAGTGGTCCTGCAACTTTATCCGCCTCCATCCAGTCTATTAATTGTTGCCGGGAAGCTAGAGT
AAGTAGTTCGCCAGTTAATAGTTTGCGCAACGTTGTTGCCATTGCTACAGGCATCGTGGTGTCACGCTCG
TCGTTTGGTATGGCTTCATTCAGCTCCGGTTCCCAACGATCAAGGCGAGTTACATGATCCCCCATGTTGT
GCAAAAAAGCGGTTAGCTCCTTCGGTCCTCCGATCGTTGTCAGAAGTAAGTTGGCCGCAGTGTTATCACT
CATGGTTATGGCAGCACTGCATAATTCTCTTACTGTCATGCCATCCGTAAGATGCTTTTCTGTGACTGGT
GAGTACTCAACCAAGTCATTCTGAGAATAGTGTATGCGGCGACCGAGTTGCTCTTGCCCGGCGTCAATAC
GGGATAATACCGCGCCACATAGCAGAACTTTAAAAGTGCTCATCATTGGAAAACGTTCTTCGGGGCGAAA
ACTCTCAAGGATCTTACCGCTGTTGAGATCCAGTTCGATGTAACCCACTCGTGCACCCAACTGATCTTCA
GCATCTTTTACTTTCACCAGCGTTTCTGGGTGAGCAAAAACAGGAAGGCAAAATGCCGCAAAAAAGGGAA
TAAGGGCGACACGGAAATGTTGAATACTCATACTCTTCCTTTTTCAATATTATTGAAGCATTTATCAGGG
TTATTGTCTCATGAGCGGATACATATTTGAATGTATTTAGAAAAATAAACAAATAGGGGTTCCGCGCACA
TTTCCCCGAAAAGTGCCACCTGACGTCGACGGATCGGGAGATCTCCCGATCCCCTATGGTGCACTCTCAG
TACAATCTGCTCTGATGCCGCATAGTTAAGCCAGTATCTGCTCCCTGCTTGTGTGTTGGAGGTCGCTGAG
TAGTGCGCGAGCAAAATTTAAGCTACAACAAGGCAAGGCTTGACCGACAATTGCATGAAGAATCTGCTTA
GGGTTAGGCGTTTTGCGCTGCTTCGCGATGTACGGGCCAGATATACGCGTTGACATTGATTATTGACTAG
TTATTAATAGTAATCAATTACGGGGTCATTAGTTCATAGCCCATATATGGAGTTCCGCGTTACATAACTT
ACGGTAAATGGCCCGCCTGGCTGACCGCCCAACGACCCCCGCCCATTGACGTCAATAATGACGTATGTTC
CCATAGTAACGCCAATAGGGACTTTCCATTGACGTCAATGGGTGGAGTATTTACGGTAAACTGCCCACTT
GGCAGTACATCAAGTGTATCATATGCCAAGTACGCCCCCTATTGACGTCAATGACGGTAAATGGCCCGCC
TGGCATTATGCCCAGTACATGACCTTATGGGACTTTCCTACTTGGCAGTACATCTACGTATTAGTCATCG
CTATTACCATGGTGATGCGGTTTTGGCAGTACATCAATGGGCGTGGATAGCGGTTTGACTCACGGGGATT
TCCAAGTCTCCACCCCATTGACGTCAATGGGAGTTTGTTTTGGCACCAAAATCAACGGGACTTTCCAAAA
TGTCGTAACAACTCCGCCCCATTGACGCAAATGGGCGGTAGGCGTGTACGGTGGGAGGTCTATATAAGCA
GCGCGTTTTGCCTGTACTGGGTCTCTCTGGTTAGACCAGATCTGAGCCTGGGAGCTCTCTGGCTAACTAG
GGAACCCACTGCTTAAGCCTCAATAAAGCTTGCCTTGAGTGCTTCAAGTAGTGTGTGCCCGTCTGTTGTG
TGACTCTGGTAACTAGAGATCCCTCAGACCCTTTTAGTCAGTGTGGAAAATCTCTAGCAGTGGCGCCCGA
ACAGGGACTTGAAAGCGAAAGGGAAACCAGAGGAGCTCTCTCGACGCAGGACTCGGCTTGCTGAAGCGCG
CACGGCAAGAGGCGAGGGGCGGCGACTGGTGAGTACGCCAAAAATTTTGACTAGCGGAGGCTAGAAGGAG
AGAGATGGGTGCGAGAGCGTCAGTATTAAGCGGGGGAGAATTAGATCGCGATGGGAAAAAATTCGGTTAA
GGCCAGGGGGAAAGAAAAAATATAAATTAAAACATATAGTATGGGCAAGCAGGGAGCTAGAACGATTCGC
AGTTAATCCTGGCCTGTTAGAAACATCAGAAGGCTGTAGACAAATACTGGGACAGCTACAACCATCCCTT
CAGACAGGATCAGAAGAACTTAGATCATTATATAATACAGTAGCAACCCTCTATTGTGTGCATCAAAGGA
TAGAGATAAAAGACACCAAGGAAGCTTTAGACAAGATAGAGGAAGAGCAAAACAAAAGTAAGACCACCGC
ACAGCAAGCGGCCGCTGATCTTCAGACCTGGAGGAGGAGATATGAGGGACAATTGGAGAAGTGAATTATA
TAAATATAAAGTAGTAAAAATTGAACCATTAGGAGTAGCACCCACCAAGGCAAAGAGAAGAGTGGTGCAG
AGAGAAAAAAGAGCAGTGGGAATAGGAGCTTTGTTCCTTGGGTTCTTGGGAGCAGCAGGAAGCACTATGG
GCGCAGCGTCAATGACGCTGACGGTACAGGCCAGACAATTATTGTCTGGTATAGTGCAGCAGCAGAACAA
TTTGCTGAGGGCTATTGAGGCGCAACAGCATCTGTTGCAACTCACAGTCTGGGGCATCAAGCAGCTCCAG
GCAAGAATCCTGGCTGTGGAAAGATACCTAAAGGATCAACAGCTCCTGGGGATTTGGGGTTGCTCTGGAA
AACTCATTTGCACCACTGCTGTGCCTTGGAATGCTAGTTGGAGTAATAAATCTCTGGAACAGATTTGGAA
TCACACGACCTGGATGGAGTGGGACAGAGAAATTAACAATTACACAAGCTTAATACACTCCTTAATTGAA
GAATCGCAAAACCAGCAAGAAAAGAATGAACAAGAATTATTGGAATTAGATAAATGGGCAAGTTTGTGGA
ATTGGTTTAACATAACAAATTGGCTGTGGTATATAAAATTATTCATAATGATAGTAGGAGGCTTGGTAGG
TTTAAGAATAGTTTTTGCTGTACTTTCTATAGTGAATAGAGTTAGGCAGGGATATTCACCATTATCGTTT
CAGACCCACCTCCCAACCCCGAGGGGACCCGACAGGCCCGAAGGAATAGAAGAAGAAGGTGGAGAGAGAG
ACAGAGACAGATCCATTCGATTAGTGAACGGATCGGCACTGCGTGCGCCAATTCTGCAGACAAATGGCAG
TATTCATCCACAATTTTAAAAGAAAAGGGGGGATTGGGGGGTACAGTGCAGGGGAAAGAATAGTAGACAT
AATAGCAACAGACATACAAACTAAAGAATTACAAAAACAAATTACAAAAATTCAAAATTTTCGGGTTTAT
TACAGGGACAGCAGAGATCCAGTTTGGTTAAT
Features (pLannotate 1.2.2; 32 found; start..end, strand, type, name):
   1045..1107    +  promoter       tight TRE promoter (fragment): Tet-responsive promoter PTight, consisting of seven tet operator sequences followed by the minimal CMV promoter
   1115..1146    +  CDS            Rev (fragment): human immunodeficiency virus 1 (HIV-1) Rev protein; rev; enhances nuclear export of unspliced and incompletely spliced viral mRNAs
   1155..1862    +  CDS            mCherry: monomeric derivative of DsRed fluorescent protein (Shaner et al., 2004) mammalian codon-optimized
   1970..1993    +  misc_feature   MCS (fragment): pBluescript multiple cloning site
   1993..2581    +  misc_feature   WPRE: woodchuck hepatitis virus posttranscriptional regulatory element
   2582..2601    +  misc_feature   MCS (fragment): pBluescript multiple cloning site
   2607..3104    +  CDS            nef (fragment): NEF_HV1LA - Experimental evidence at protein level: Swiss-Prot protein existence level 1. Extracellular Nef protein targets CD4(+) T-lymphocytes for apoptosis by interacting with CXCR4 surface receptors. From Human immunodeficiency virus type 1 group M subtype B (isolate Lai) (HIV-1).
   3111..3291    +  LTR            5' LTR (truncated): truncated 5' long terminal repeat (LTR) from HIV-1
   3323..3547    +  polyA_signal   bGH poly(A) signal: bovine growth hormone polyadenylation signal
   3551..3572    +  promoter       SV40 promoter (fragment): SV40 enhancer and early promoter
   3593..4021    +  rep_origin     f1 ori (sequence partly withheld): f1 bacteriophage origin of replication; arrow indicates direction of (+) strand synthesis
   4035..4364    +  promoter       SV40 promoter: SV40 enhancer and early promoter
   4412..4459    +  promoter       EM7 promoter: synthetic bacterial promoter&nbsp
   4478..4852    +  CDS            BleoR: antibiotic-binding protein; Sh ble from Streptoalloteichus hindustanus; confers resistance to bleomycin, phleomycin, and Zeocin™
   4862..4987    +  CDS            ble (fragment): BLE_KLEPN - Experimental evidence at protein level: Swiss-Prot protein existence level 1. Binding protein with a strong affinity to the bleomycin family of antibiotics. Binds to CL990; an antimitotic-antibiotic compound. From Klebsiella pneumoniae.
   4982..5103    +  polyA_signal   SV40 poly(A) signal: SV40 polyadenylation signal
   5176..5192    -  protein_bind   lac operator: The lac repressor binds to the lac operator to inhibit transcription in E. coli. This inhibition can be relieved by adding lactose or isopropyl-β-D-thiogalactopyranoside (IPTG). lac repressor encoded by lacI
   5200..5230    -  promoter       lac promoter: promoter for the E. coli lac operon
   5245..5266    -  protein_bind   CAP binding site: CAP binding activates transcription in the presence of cAMP. E. coli catabolite activator protein
   5279..5371    -  CDS            lacI (fragment): lac repressor; lacI; The lac repressor binds to the lac operator to inhibit transcription in E. coli. This inhibition can be relieved by adding lactose or isopropyl-β-D-thiogalactopyranoside (IPTG).
   5554..6142    -  rep_origin     ori: high-copy-number ColE1/pMB1/pBR322/pUC origin of replication
   6313..7173    -  CDS            AmpR: β-lactamase; bla; confers resistance to ampicillin, carbenicillin, and related antibiotics
   7174..7278    -  promoter       AmpR promoter: bla
   7337..7389    -  misc_feature   bom (fragment): basis of mobility region from pBR322
   7544..7923    +  enhancer       CMV enhancer: human cytomegalovirus immediate early enhancer
   7924..8123    +  promoter       CMV promoter: human cytomegalovirus (CMV) immediate early promoter
   8141..8321    +  LTR            5' LTR (truncated): truncated 5' long terminal repeat (LTR) from HIV-1
   8368..8493    +  misc_feature   HIV-1 Ψ: packaging signal of human immunodeficiency virus type 1
   8477..8840    +  CDS            HIV-1 gag (fragment): gag protein from human immunodeficiency virus 1; gag
   8986..9219    +  misc_feature   RRE: The Rev response element (RRE) of HIV-1 allows for Rev-dependent mRNA export from the nucleus to the cytoplasm.
   9596..9696    +  CDS            Rev (fragment): human immunodeficiency virus 1 (HIV-1) Rev protein; rev; enhances nuclear export of unspliced and incompletely spliced viral mRNAs
   9746..9863    +  misc_feature   cPPT/CTS: central polypurine tract and central termination sequence of HIV-1
