>Addgene plasmid #164097 | FH1-MGT#2-mCherry | addgene full sequence | sequence record 327034 | Addgene NGS Result
GACATTGATTATTGACTAGTTATTAATAGTAATCAATTACGGGGTCATTAGTTCATAGCCCATATATGGA
GTTCCGCGTTACATAACTTACGGTAAATGGCCCGCCTGGCTGACCGCCCAACGACCCCCGCCCATTGACG
TCAATAATGACGTATGTTCCCATAGTAACGCCAATAGGGACTTTCCATTGACGTCAATGGGTGGAGTATT
TACGGTAAACTGCCCACTTGGCAGTACATCAAGTGTATCATATGCCAAGTACGCCCCCTATTGACGTCAA
TGACGGTAAATGGCCCGCCTGGCATTATGCCCAGTACATGACCTTATGGGACTTTCCTACTTGGCAGTAC
ATCTACGTATTAGTCATCGCTATTACCATGGTGATGCGGTTTTGGCAGTACATCAATGGGCGTGGATAGC
GGTTTGACTCACGGGGATTTCCAAGTCTCCACCCCATTGACGTCAATGGGAGTTTGTTTTGGCACCAAAA
TCAACGGGACTTTCCAAAATGTCGTAACAACTCCGCCCCATTGACGCAAATGGGCGGTAGGCGTGTACGG
TGGGAGGTCTATATAAGCAGCGCGTTTTGCCTGTACTGGGTCTCTCTGGTTAGACCAGATCTGAGCCTGG
GAGCTCTCTGGCTAACTAGGGAACCCACTGCTTAAGCCTCAATAAAGCTTGCCTTGAGTGCTTCAAGTAG
TGTGTGCCCGTCTGTTGTGTGACTCTGGTAACTAGAGATCCCTCAGACCCTTTTAGTCAGTGTGGAAAAT
CTCTAGCAGTGGCGCCCGAACAGGGACTTGAAAGCGAAAGGGAAACCAGAGGAGCTCTCTCGACGCAGGA
CTCGGCTTGCTGAAGCGCGCACGGCAAGAGGCGAGGGGCGGCGACTGGTGAGTACGCCAAAAATTTTGAC
TAGCGGAGGCTAGAAGGAGAGAGATGGGTGCGAGAGCGTCAGTATTAAGCGGGGGAGAATTAGATCGCGA
TGGGAAAAAATTCGGTTAAGGCCAGGGGGAAAGAAAAAATATAAATTAAAACATATAGTATGGGCAAGCA
GGGAGCTAGAACGATTCGCAGTTAATCCTGGCCTGTTAGAAACATCAGAAGGCTGTAGACAAATACTGGG
ACAGCTACAACCATCCCTTCAGACAGGATCAGAAGAACTTAGATCATTATATAATACAGTAGCAACCCTC
TATTGTGTGCATCAAAGGATAGAGATAAAAGACACCAAGGAAGCTTTAGACAAGATAGAGGAAGAGCAAA
ACAAAAGTAAGACCACCGCACAGCAAGCGGCCGCTGATCTTCAGACCTGGAGGAGGAGATATGAGGGACA
ATTGGAGAAGTGAATTATATAAATATAAAGTAGTAAAAATTGAACCATTAGGAGTAGCACCCACCAAGGC
AAAGAGAAGAGTGGTGCAGAGAGAAAAAAGAGCAGTGGGAATAGGAGCTTTGTTCCTTGGGTTCTTGGGA
GCAGCAGGAAGCACTATGGGCGCAGCGTCAATGACGCTGACGGTACAGGCCAGACAATTATTGTCTGGTA
TAGTGCAGCAGCAGAACAATTTGCTGAGGGCTATTGAGGCGCAACAGCATCTGTTGCAACTCACAGTCTG
GGGCATCAAGCAGCTCCAGGCAAGAATCCTGGCTGTGGAAAGATACCTAAAGGATCAACAGCTCCTGGGG
ATTTGGGGTTGCTCTGGAAAACTCATTTGCACCACTGCTGTGCCTTGGAATGCTAGTTGGAGTAATAAAT
CTCTGGAACAGATTTGGAATCACACGACCTGGATGGAGTGGGACAGAGAAATTAACAATTACACAAGCTT
AATACACTCCTTAATTGAAGAATCGCAAAACCAGCAAGAAAAGAATGAACAAGAATTATTGGAATTAGAT
AAATGGGCAAGTTTGTGGAATTGGTTTAACATAACAAATTGGCTGTGGTATATAAAATTATTCATAATGA
TAGTAGGAGGCTTGGTAGGTTTAAGAATAGTTTTTGCTGTACTTTCTATAGTGAATAGAGTTAGGCAGGG
ATATTCACCATTATCGTTTCAGACCCACCTCCCAACCCCGAGGGGACCCGACAGGCCCGAAGGAATAGAA
GAAGAAGGTGGAGAGAGAGACAGAGACAGATCCATTCGATTAGTGAACGGATCGGCACTGCGTGCGCCAA
TTCTGCAGACAAATGGCAGTATTCATCCACAATTTTAAAAGAAAAGGGGGGATTGGGGGGTACAGTGCAG
GGGAAAGAATAGTAGACATAATAGCAACAGACATACAAACTAAAGAATTACAAAAACAAATTACAAAAAT
TCAAAATTTTCGGGTTTATTACAGGGACAGCAGAGATCCAGTTTGGTTAATTAATGCATCTAGAACAGCA
GGGCCACCTCCTTCTCTCCCCCGCGGGCATGGGCCCCCACCCCCACTGCCGGCAGAGTGCTGAGGACTCG
TGCACCATGAGAACTTCTGACCATGAGAACTTTGACTTCCGGATTTGGGGGATCTGCCCAGGTGAACACA
ATGCAAGGGGCTGCATGACCTACCAGGACAGAACTTTCCCCAATTACAGGGTGACTCACAGCCGCATTGG
TGACTCACTTCAATGTGTCATTTCCGGCTGCTGTGTGTGAGCAGTGGACACGTGAGGGGGGGGTGGGTGA
GAGAGACAGGCCACATTGTGCAACAGATCTCTAGAGCTTTTTCATCTTGCAAAACTGAAACTGTATACCC
ATGGAACAACAGCTCCCTGCTCCCCTCCCCCTCAGCTCCTGGGTAGTGACATTTCTTGATTCTCAGTAAA
CTATCACAAGAACAAAAAACCAAACACCGCATATTCTCACTCATAGGTGGGAATTGAACAATGAGATCAC
ATGGACACAGGAAGGGGAATATCACACTCTGGGGACTGTGGTGGGGTGGGGGGAGTGGGGAGGGATAGCA
CTGGGATGTCCCAAGAGAAGGGGAAGAGGGGGAGGTGTTAGAGAACTTGTGTGTTCAACCGAAACATGAT
GAAAACAGGGAAAGCCCCCAAGATACCTGTCATTCCCGATGATGTCAGATTCAGCAAATTCAATGATAAC
AAAACATTATGAAAAAATTAGTAATTAAAATAATACAGCAATGTGTATGAACAAAATAATCAATGAAAGT
GAAACCTAATAGTAATTCCACAAACTTATTACAAAGCTATTAATTTAAAGAGTAGTGGCAATTGAAAACC
ACAACCAACACCAGTGCTTACAGCAGCAATACTTTTACTCAGACTTCCTGTTTCTGGAACTTGCCTTCTT
TTTTGCTGTGTTTATACTTCCCTTGTCTGTGGTTAGATAAGTATAAAGCCCTAGATCTAAGCTTCTCTGT
CTTCCTCCCTCCCTCCCTTCCTCTTACTCTCATTCATTGTACACTAGTTTACTCCCTATCAGTGATAGAG
AACGTATATCCAGTTTACTCCCTATCAGTGATAGAGAATTCATGTATGGCAGGAAGAAGCGGAGACAGCG
ACGAAGAAAGCTTGGGGTGAGCAAGGGCGAGGAGGATAACATGGCCATCATCAAGGAGTTCATGCGCTTC
AAGGTGCACATGGAGGGCTCCGTGAACGGCCACGAGTTCGAGATCGAGGGCGAGGGCGAGGGCCGCCCCT
ACGAGGGCACCCAGACCGCCAAGCTGAAGGTGACCAAGGGTGGCCCCCTGCCCTTCGCCTGGGACATCCT
GTCCCCTCAGTTCATGTACGGCTCCAAGGCCTACGTGAAGCACCCCGCCGACATCCCCGACTACTTGAAG
CTGTCCTTCCCCGAGGGCTTCAAGTGGGAGCGCGTGATGAACTTCGAGGACGGCGGCGTGGTGACCGTGA
CCCAGGACTCCTCCCTGCAGGACGGCGAGTTCATCTACAAGGTGAAGCTGCGCGGCACCAACTTCCCCTC
CGACGGCCCCGTAATGCAGAAGAAGACCATGGGCTGGGAGGCCTCCTCCGAGCGGATGTACCCCGAGGAC
GGCGCCCTGAAGGGCGAGATCAAGCAGAGGCTGAAGCTGAAGGACGGCGGCCACTACGACGCTGAGGTCA
AGACCACCTACAAGGCCAAGAAGCCCGTGCAGCTGCCCGGCGCCTACAACGTCAACATCAAGTTGGACAT
CACCTCCCACAACGAGGACTACACCATCGTGGAACAGTACGAACGCGCCGAGGGCCGCCACTCCACCGGC
GGCATGGACGAGCTATACAAGTAAACCGGCGGCATGGACGAGCTATACAAGTAAACCGGTATCTAGATAA
CTGATCATAATCAGCCATACCACATTTGTAGAGGTTTTACTTGCTTTAAAAAACCTCCCACACGTACAAG
TAAAGCGGCCGCGATCTACAATTCGATATCAAGCTTATCGATAATCAACCTCTGGATTACAAAATTTGTG
AAAGATTGACTGGTATTCTTAACTATGTTGCTCCTTTTACGCTATGTGGATACGCTGCTTTAATGCCTTT
GTATCATGCTATTGCTTCCCGTATGGCTTTCATTTTCTCCTCCTTGTATAAATCCTGGTTGCTGTCTCTT
TATGAGGAGTTGTGGCCCGTTGTCAGGCAACGTGGCGTGGTGTGCACTGTGTTTGCTGACGCAACCCCCA
CTGGTTGGGGCATTGCCACCACCTGTCAGCTCCTTTCCGGGACTTTCGCTTTCCCCCTCCCTATTGCCAC
GGCGGAACTCATCGCCGCCTGCCTTGCCCGCTGCTGGACAGGGGCTCGGCTGTTGGGCACTGACAATTCC
GTGGTGTTGTCGGGGAAATCATCGTCCTTTCCTTGGCTGCTCGCCTGTGTTGCCACCTGGATTCTGCGCG
GGACGTCCTTCTGCTACGTCCCTTCGGCCCTCAATCCAGCGGACCTTCCTTCCCGCGGCCTGCTGCCGGC
TCTGCGGCCTCTTCCGCGTCTTCGCCTTCGCCCTCAGACGAGTCGGATCTCCCTTTGGGCCGCCTCCCCG
CATCGAGACCTAGAAAAACATGGAGCAATCACAAGTAGCAATACAGCAGCTACCAATGCTGATTGTGCCT
GGCTAGAAGCACAAGAGGAGGAGGAGGTGGGTTTTCCAGTCACACCTCAGGTACCTTTAAGACCAATGAC
TTACAAGGCAGCTGTAGATCTTAGCCACTTTTTAAAAGAAAAGGGGGGACTGGAAGGGCTAATTCACTCC
CAACGAAGACAAGATATCCTTGATCTGTGGATCTACCACACACAAGGCTACTTCCCTGATTGGCAGAACT
ACACACCAGGGCCAGGGATCAGATATCCACTGACCTTTGGATGGTGCTACAAGCTAGTACCAGTTGAGCA
AGAGAAGGTAGAAGAAGCCAATGAAGGAGAGAACACCCGCTTGTTACACCCTGTGAGCCTGCATGGGATG
GATGACCCGGAGAGAGAAGTATTAGAGTGGAGGTTTGACAGCCGCCTAGCATTTCATCACATGGCCCGAG
AGCTGCATCCGGACTGTACTGGGTCTCTCTGGTTAGACCAGATCTGAGCCTGGGAGCTCTCTGGCTAACT
AGGGAACCCACTGCTTAAGCCTCAATAAAGCTTGCCTTGAGTGCTTCAAGTAGTGTGTGCCCGTCTGTTG
TGTGACTCTGGTAACTAGAGATCCCTCAGACCCTTTTAGTCAGTGTGGAAAATCTCTAGCAGGGCCCGTT
TAAACCCGCTGATCAGCCTCGACTGTGCCTTCTAGTTGCCAGCCATCTGTTGTTTGCCCCTCCCCCGTGC
CTTCCTTGACCCTGGAAGGTGCCACTCCCACTGTCCTTTCCTAATAAAATGAGGAAATTGCATCGCATTG
TCTGAGTAGGTGTCATTCTATTCTGGGGGGTGGGGTGGGGCAGGACAGCAAGGGGGAGGATTGGGAAGAC
AATAGCAGGCATGCTGGGGATGCGGTGGGCTCTATGGCTTCTGAGGCGGAAAGAACCAGCTGGGGCTCTA
GGGGGTATCCCC
[124 nt withheld, positions 5963-6086]
C
[91 nt withheld, positions 6088-6178]
A
[49 nt withheld, positions 6180-6228]
CCTTTGACGTTGGAGTCCACGTTCTTT
[37 nt withheld, positions 6256-6292]
ACCCTATCTCGGTCTATTCTTTTGATTTATAAGGGATTTTGCCGATTTCGGCCTATTGGTTAAAAAATGA
GCTGATTTAACAAAAATTTAACGCGAATTAATTCTGTGGAATGTGTGTCAGTTAGGGTGTGGAAAGTCCC
CAGGCTCCCCAGCAGGCAGAAGTATGCAAAGCATGCATCTCAATTAGTCAGCAACCAGGTGTGGAAAGTC
CCCAGGCTCCCCAGCAGGCAGAAGTATGCAAAGCATGCATCTCAATTAGTCAGCAACCATAGTCCCGCCC
CTAACTCCGCCCATCCCGCCCCTAACTCCGCCCAGTTCCGCCCATTCTCCGCCCCATGGCTGACTAATTT
TTTTTATTTATGCAGAGGCCGAGGCCGCCTCTGCCTCTGAGCTATTCCAGAAGTAGTGAGGAGGCTTTTT
TGGAGGCCTAGGCTTTTGCAAAAAGCTCCCGGGAGCTTGTATATCCATTTTCGGATCTGATCAGCACGTG
TTGACAATTAATCATCGGCATAGTATATCGGCATAGTATAATACGACAAGGTGAGGAACTAAACCATGGC
CAAGTTGACCAGTGCCGTTCCGGTGCTCACCGCGCGCGACGTCGCCGGAGCGGTCGAGTTCTGGACCGAC
CGGCTCGGGTTCTCCCGGGACTTCGTGGAGGACGACTTCGCCGGTGTGGTCCGGGACGACGTGACCCTGT
TCATCAGCGCGGTCCAGGACCAGGTGGTGCCGGACAACACCCTGGCCTGGGTGTGGGTGCGCGGCCTGGA
CGAGCTGTACGCCGAGTGGTCGGAGGTCGTGTCCACGAACTTCCGGGACGCCTCCGGGCCGGCCATGACC
GAGATCGGCGAGCAGCCGTGGGGGCGGGAGTTCGCCCTGCGCGACCCGGCCGGCAACTGCGTGCACTTCG
TGGCCGAGGAGCAGGACTGACACGTGCTACGAGATTTCGATTCCACCGCCGCCTTCTATGAAAGGTTGGG
CTTCGGAATCGTTTTCCGGGACGCCGGCTGGATGATCCTCCAGCGCGGGGATCTCATGCTGGAGTTCTTC
GCCCACCCCAACTTGTTTATTGCAGCTTATAATGGTTACAAATAAAGCAATAGCATCACAAATTTCACAA
ATAAAGCATTTTTTTCACTGCATTCTAGTTGTGGTTTGTCCAAACTCATCAATGTATCTTATCATGTCTG
TATACCGTCGACCTCTAGCTAGAGCTTGGCGTAATCATGGTCATAGCTGTTTCCTGTGTGAAATTGTTAT
CCGCTCACAATTCCACACAACATACGAGCCGGAAGCATAAAGTGTAAAGCCTGGGGTGCCTAATGAGTGA
GCTAACTCACATTAATTGCGTTGCGCTCACTGCCCGCTTTCCAGTCGGGAAACCTGTCGTGCCAGCTGCA
TTAATGAATCGGCCAACGCGCGGGGAGAGGCGGTTTGCGTATTGGGCGCTCTTCCGCTTCCTCGCTCACT
GACTCGCTGCGCTCGGTCGTTCGGCTGCGGCGAGCGGTATCAGCTCACTCAAAGGCGGTAATACGGTTAT
CCACAGAATCAGGGGATAACGCAGGAAAGAACATGTGAGCAAAAGGCCAGCAAAAGGCCAGGAACCGTAA
AAAGGCCGCGTTGCTGGCGTTTTTCCATAGGCTCCGCCCCCCTGACGAGCATCACAAAAATCGACGCTCA
AGTCAGAGGTGGCGAAACCCGACAGGACTATAAAGATACCAGGCGTTTCCCCCTGGAAGCTCCCTCGTGC
GCTCTCCTGTTCCGACCCTGCCGCTTACCGGATACCTGTCCGCCTTTCTCCCTTCGGGAAGCGTGGCGCT
TTCTCATAGCTCACGCTGTAGGTATCTCAGTTCGGTGTAGGTCGTTCGCTCCAAGCTGGGCTGTGTGCAC
GAACCCCCCGTTCAGCCCGACCGCTGCGCCTTATCCGGTAACTATCGTCTTGAGTCCAACCCGGTAAGAC
ACGACTTATCGCCACTGGCAGCAGCCACTGGTAACAGGATTAGCAGAGCGAGGTATGTAGGCGGTGCTAC
AGAGTTCTTGAAGTGGTGGCCTAACTACGGCTACACTAGAAGAACAGTATTTGGTATCTGCGCTCTGCTG
AAGCCAGTTACCTTCGGAAAAAGAGTTGGTAGCTCTTGATCCGGCAAACAAACCACCGCTGGTAGCGGTG
GTTTTTTTGTTTGCAAGCAGCAGATTACGCGCAGAAAAAAAGGATCTCAAGAAGATCCTTTGATCTTTTC
TACGGGGTCTGACGCTCAGTGGAACGAAAACTCACGTTAAGGGATTTTGGTCATGAGATTATCAAAAAGG
ATCTTCACCTAGATCCTTTTAAATTAAAAATGAAGTTTTAAATCAATCTAAAGTATATATGAGTAAACTT
GGTCTGACAGTTACCAATGCTTAATCAGTGAGGCACCTATCTCAGCGATCTGTCTATTTCGTTCATCCAT
AGTTGCCTGACTCCCCGTCGTGTAGATAACTACGATACGGGAGGGCTTACCATCTGGCCCCAGTGCTGCA
ATGATACCGCGAGACCCACGCTCACCGGCTCCAGATTTATCAGCAATAAACCAGCCAGCCGGAAGGGCCG
AGCGCAGAAGTGGTCCTGCAACTTTATCCGCCTCCATCCAGTCTATTAATTGTTGCCGGGAAGCTAGAGT
AAGTAGTTCGCCAGTTAATAGTTTGCGCAACGTTGTTGCCATTGCTACAGGCATCGTGGTGTCACGCTCG
TCGTTTGGTATGGCTTCATTCAGCTCCGGTTCCCAACGATCAAGGCGAGTTACATGATCCCCCATGTTGT
GCAAAAAAGCGGTTAGCTCCTTCGGTCCTCCGATCGTTGTCAGAAGTAAGTTGGCCGCAGTGTTATCACT
CATGGTTATGGCAGCACTGCATAATTCTCTTACTGTCATGCCATCCGTAAGATGCTTTTCTGTGACTGGT
GAGTACTCAACCAAGTCATTCTGAGAATAGTGTATGCGGCGACCGAGTTGCTCTTGCCCGGCGTCAATAC
GGGATAATACCGCGCCACATAGCAGAACTTTAAAAGTGCTCATCATTGGAAAACGTTCTTCGGGGCGAAA
ACTCTCAAGGATCTTACCGCTGTTGAGATCCAGTTCGATGTAACCCACTCGTGCACCCAACTGATCTTCA
GCATCTTTTACTTTCACCAGCGTTTCTGGGTGAGCAAAAACAGGAAGGCAAAATGCCGCAAAAAAGGGAA
TAAGGGCGACACGGAAATGTTGAATACTCATACTCTTCCTTTTTCAATATTATTGAAGCATTTATCAGGG
TTATTGTCTCATGAGCGGATACATATTTGAATGTATTTAGAAAAATAAACAAATAGGGGTTCCGCGCACA
TTTCCCCGAAAAGTGCCACCTGACGTCGACGGATCGGGAGATCTCCCGATCCCCTATGGTGCACTCTCAG
TACAATCTGCTCTGATGCCGCATAGTTAAGCCAGTATCTGCTCCCTGCTTGTGTGTTGGAGGTCGCTGAG
TAGTGCGCGAGCAAAATTTAAGCTACAACAAGGCAAGGCTTGACCGACAATTGCATGAAGAATCTGCTTA
GGGTTAGGCGTTTTGCGCTGCTTCGCGATGTACGGGCCAGATATACGCGTT
Features (pLannotate 1.2.2; 32 found; start..end, strand, type, name):
      1..380     +  enhancer       CMV enhancer: human cytomegalovirus immediate early enhancer
    381..580     +  promoter       CMV promoter: human cytomegalovirus (CMV) immediate early promoter
    598..778     +  LTR            5' LTR (truncated): truncated 5' long terminal repeat (LTR) from HIV-1
    825..950     +  misc_feature   HIV-1 Ψ: packaging signal of human immunodeficiency virus type 1
    934..1297    +  CDS            HIV-1 gag (fragment): gag protein from human immunodeficiency virus 1; gag
   1443..1676    +  misc_feature   RRE: The Rev response element (RRE) of HIV-1 allows for Rev-dependent mRNA export from the nucleus to the cytoplasm.
   2053..2153    +  CDS            Rev (fragment): human immunodeficiency virus 1 (HIV-1) Rev protein; rev; enhances nuclear export of unspliced and incompletely spliced viral mRNAs
   2203..2320    +  misc_feature   cPPT/CTS: central polypurine tract and central termination sequence of HIV-1
   3406..3468    +  promoter       tight TRE promoter (fragment): Tet-responsive promoter PTight, consisting of seven tet operator sequences followed by the minimal CMV promoter
   3476..3507    +  CDS            Rev (fragment): human immunodeficiency virus 1 (HIV-1) Rev protein; rev; enhances nuclear export of unspliced and incompletely spliced viral mRNAs
   3516..4223    +  CDS            mCherry: monomeric derivative of DsRed fluorescent protein (Shaner et al., 2004) mammalian codon-optimized
   4225..4254    +  CDS            Slow-FT (fragment): blue-to-red fluorescent timer derivative of mCherry (Subach et al., 2009) mammalian codon-optimized
   4360..4383    +  misc_feature   MCS (fragment): pBluescript multiple cloning site
   4383..4971    +  misc_feature   WPRE: woodchuck hepatitis virus posttranscriptional regulatory element
   4896..5474    +  CDS            nef (fragment): NEF_HV112 - Experimental evidence at protein level: Swiss-Prot protein existence level 1. Extracellular Nef protein targets CD4(+) T-lymphocytes for apoptosis by interacting with CXCR4 surface receptors. From Human immunodeficiency virus type 1 group M subtype B (isolate PCV12) (HIV-1).
   5481..5661    +  LTR            5' LTR (truncated): truncated 5' long terminal repeat (LTR) from HIV-1
   5693..5917    +  polyA_signal   bGH poly(A) signal: bovine growth hormone polyadenylation signal
   5921..5942    +  promoter       SV40 promoter (fragment): SV40 enhancer and early promoter
   5963..6391    +  rep_origin     f1 ori (sequence partly withheld): f1 bacteriophage origin of replication; arrow indicates direction of (+) strand synthesis
   6405..6734    +  promoter       SV40 promoter: SV40 enhancer and early promoter
   6782..6829    +  promoter       EM7 promoter: synthetic bacterial promoter&nbsp
   6848..7222    +  CDS            BleoR: antibiotic-binding protein; Sh ble from Streptoalloteichus hindustanus; confers resistance to bleomycin, phleomycin, and Zeocin™
   7232..7357    +  CDS            ble (fragment): BLE_KLEPN - Experimental evidence at protein level: Swiss-Prot protein existence level 1. Binding protein with a strong affinity to the bleomycin family of antibiotics. Binds to CL990; an antimitotic-antibiotic compound. From Klebsiella pneumoniae.
   7352..7473    +  polyA_signal   SV40 poly(A) signal: SV40 polyadenylation signal
   7546..7562    -  protein_bind   lac operator: The lac repressor binds to the lac operator to inhibit transcription in E. coli. This inhibition can be relieved by adding lactose or isopropyl-β-D-thiogalactopyranoside (IPTG). lac repressor encoded by lacI
   7570..7600    -  promoter       lac promoter: promoter for the E. coli lac operon
   7615..7636    -  protein_bind   CAP binding site: CAP binding activates transcription in the presence of cAMP. E. coli catabolite activator protein
   7649..7741    -  CDS            lacI (fragment): lac repressor; lacI; The lac repressor binds to the lac operator to inhibit transcription in E. coli. This inhibition can be relieved by adding lactose or isopropyl-β-D-thiogalactopyranoside (IPTG).
   7924..8512    -  rep_origin     ori: high-copy-number ColE1/pMB1/pBR322/pUC origin of replication
   8683..9543    -  CDS            AmpR: β-lactamase; bla; confers resistance to ampicillin, carbenicillin, and related antibiotics
   9544..9648    -  promoter       AmpR promoter: bla
   9707..9759    -  misc_feature   bom (fragment): basis of mobility region from pBR322
