[The description below was written by a language model from this plasmid's Addgene catalogue record and pLannotate feature annotations shown in this document.]
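Description:
FH1-MGT#2-mCherry is a lentiviral reporter plasmid built on the FUGW backbone and designed for genetic tracing of the mesenchymal cell state in glioblastoma. It is propagated in E. coli through a high-copy ColE1/pUC-type origin with ampicillin selection (AmpR under its own bla promoter). The backbone also carries an f1 origin and an SV40/EM7-driven BleoR cassette with an SV40 polyadenylation signal, which lies outside the LTR-flanked region and so would not be transferred with the virus. The viral portion has a CMV enhancer/promoter fused to a truncated HIV-1 5' LTR to drive genomic RNA production in packaging cells. This is followed by the Ψ packaging signal with a gag fragment, the RRE for Rev-dependent export, the cPPT/CTS, a WPRE, a truncated 3' LTR and a bGH poly(A) signal.

The payload, cloned between PacI and BsrGI sites, is the roughly 1.9 kb MGT#2-mCherry cassette. According to the depositor, genes specific to the mesenchymal glioblastoma subtype were annotated from TCGA datasets, and their human cis-regulatory elements were assembled into a synthetic reporter. In both sequence records, about a kilobase downstream of the cPPT is unannotated, which is where this synthetic regulatory region would be expected to lie. It is followed by a short match to the tight TRE promoter, probably the minimal CMV promoter portion of that element, and then the mCherry coding sequence, with the WPRE enhancing expression. Red fluorescence is therefore intended to report activity of the mesenchymal programme in transduced cells. The two sequence records differ by a few bases and in their start point, but show the same feature order.
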