Addgene plasmid #164097: FH1-MGT#2-mCherry
Purpose: Fluorescent reporter for genetic tracing of mesenchymal Glioblastoma cell-state.
Depositing lab: Gaetano Gargiulo. Depositing organization: Max-Delbrueck-Centrum fuer Molekulare Medizin (MDC). Publication: Phenotypic Mapping of Pathologic Cross-Talk between Glioblastoma and Innate Immune Cells by Synthetic Genetic Tracing. Schmitt MJ, Company C, Dramaretska Y, Barozzi I, Gohrig A, Kertalli S, Grossmann M, Naumann H, Sanchez-Bailon MP, Hulsman D, Glass R, Squatrito M, Serresi M, Gargiulo G. Cancer Discov. 2021 Mar;11(3):754-777. doi: 10.1158/2159-8290.CD-20-0219. Epub 2020 Dec 23. PubMed 33361384.
Backbone
  Vector backbone: FUGW
  Backbone manufacturer: David Baltimore (Addgene plasmid # 14884
  Backbone size w/o insert (bp): 7956
  Vector type: Lentiviral, Synthetic Biology
Growth in bacteria
  Bacterial resistance: Ampicillin, 100 μg/mL
  Growth temperature: 37°C
  Growth strain: NEB Stable
  Copy number: High Copy
Gene/Insert
  Gene/Insert name: MGT#2-mCherry
  Species: H. sapiens (human)
  Insert size (bp): 1865
  Cloning method: Restriction Enzyme; 5′ cloning site PacI (unknown if destroyed); 3′ cloning site BsrGI (unknown if destroyed)
Terms and licenses: Academic/Nonprofit Terms; Industry Terms: Not Available to Industry
Depositor comments: From TCGA datasets, we annotated the genes specific to mesenchymal glioblastoma-subtype and identified corresponding cis-regulatory elements to generate synthetic reporters to trace subtype identity.
How to cite: FH1-MGT#2-mCherry was a gift from Gaetano Gargiulo (Addgene plasmid # 164097 ; http://n2t.net/addgene:164097 ; RRID:Addgene_164097)
