>Addgene plasmid #164097 | FH1-MGT#2-mCherry | depositor partial sequence | sequence record 318401 | MGT#2
TAATGCATCTAGAACAGCAGGGCCACCTCCTTCTCTCCCCCGCGGGCATGGGCCCCCACCCCCACTGCCG
GCAGAGTGCTGAGGACTCGTGCACCATGAGAACTTCTGACCATGAGAACTTTGACTTCCGGATTTGGGGG
ATCTGCCCAGGTGAACACAATGCAAGGGGCTGCATGACCTACCAGGACAGAACTTTCCCCAATTACAGGG
TGACTCACAGCCGCATTGGTGACTCACTTCAATGTGTCATTTCCGGCTGCTGTGTGTGAGCAGTGGACAC
GTGAGGGGGGGGTGGGTGAGAGAGACAGGCCACATTGTGCAACAGATCTCTAGAGCTTTTTCATCTTGCA
AAACTGAAACTGTATACCCATGGAACAACAGCTCCCTGCTCCCCTCCCCCTCAGCTCCTGGGTAGTGACA
TTTCTTGATTCTCAGTAAACTATCACAAGAACAAAAAACCAAACACCGCATATTCTCACTCATAGGTGGG
AATTGAACAATGAGATCACATGGACACAGGAAGGGGAATATCACACTCTGGGGACTGTGGTGGGGTGGGG
GGAGTGGGGAGGGATAGCACTGGGATGTCCCAAGAGAAGGGGAAGAGGGGGAGGTGTTAGAGAACTTGTG
TGTTCAACCGAAACATGATGAAAACAGGGAAAGCCCCCAAGATACCTGTCATTCCCGATGATGTCAGATT
CAGCAAATTCAATGATAACAAAACATTATGAAAAAATTAGTAATTAAAATAATACAGCAATGTGTATGAA
CAAAATAATCAATGAAAGTGAAACCTAATAGTAATTCCACAAACTTATTACAAAGCTATTAATTTAAAGA
GTAGTGGCAATTGAAAACCACAACCAACACCAGTGCTTACAGCAGCAATACTTTTACTCAGACTTCCTGT
TTCTGGAACTTGCCTTCTTTTTTGCTGTGTTTATACTTCCCTTGTCTGTGGTTAGATAAGTATAAAGCCC
TAGATCTAAGCTTCTCTGTCTTCCTCCCTCCCTCCCTTCCTCTTACTCTCATTCATT
